>Addgene plasmid #192399 | LLP754_L2pV1_NOT_FRT_Rluc_1IF_lacZ | addgene full sequence | sequence record 378305 | Addgene NGS Result
GTGCCGAATTCGGATCCGGAGTCGACAAAATTTAGAACGAACTTAATTATGATCTCAAATACATTGATAC
ATATCTCATCTAGATCTAGGTTATCATTATGTAAGAAAGTTTTGACGAATATGGCACGACAAAATGGCTA
GACTCGATGTAATTGGTATCTCAACTCAACATTATACTTATACCAAACATTAGTTAGACAAAATTTAAAC
AACTATTTTTTATGTATGCAAGAGTCAGCATATGTATAATTGATTCAGAATCGTTTTGACGAGTTCGGAT
GTAGTAGTAGCCATTATTTAATGTACATACTAATCGTGAATAGTGAATATGATGAAACATTGTATCTTAT
TGTATAAATATCCATAAACACATCATGAAAGACACTTTCTTTCACGGTCTGAATTAATTATGATACAATT
CTAATAGAAAACGAATTAAATTACGTTGAATTGTATGAAATCTAATTGAACAAGCCAACCACGACGACGA
CTAACGTTGCCTGGATTGACTCGGTTTAAGTTAACCACTAAAAAAACGGAGCTGTCATGTAACACGCGGA
TCGAGCAGGTCACAGTCATGAAGCCATCAAAGCAAAAGAACTAATCCAAGGGCTGAGATGATTAATTAGT
TTAAAAATTAGTTAACACGAGGGAAAAGGCTGTCTGACAGCCAGGTCACGTTATCTTTACCTGTGGTCGA
AATGATTCGTGTCTGTCGATTTTAATTATTTTTTTGAAAGGCCGAAAATAAAGTTGTAAGAGATAAACCC
GCCTATATAAATTCATATATTTTCCTCTCCGCTTTGAATACTGTATTTTTACAACAATTACCAACAACAA
CAAAGAAGTTCCTATTCTCTAGAAAGTATAGGAACTTCCAACAAACAACATTACAATTACTATTTACAAT
TACAATGACTTCAAAGGTGTATGATCCTGAGCAGGTAAGTTTCTGCTTCTACCTTTGATATATATATAAT
AATTATCATTAATTAGTAGTAATATAATATTTCAAATATTTTTTTCAAAATAAAAGAATGTAGTATATAG
CAATTGCTTTTCTGTAGTTTATAAGTGTGTATATTTTAATTTATAACTTTTCTAATATATGACCAAAATT
TGTTGATGTGCAGAGAAAAAGAATGATAACTGGTCCACAATGGTGGGCAAGATGTAAACAGATGAACGTG
CTTGATTCTTTCATTAATTACTACGATTCAGAAAAGCACGCTGAGAATGCAGTTATCTTTCTTCACGGAA
ACGCTGCATCTTCATATTTGTGGAGACATGTTGTGCCTCACATTGAACCAGTGGCTAGGTGTATTATCCC
AGATCTTATCGGAATGGGAAAGTCTGGTAAATCTGGAAATGGTTCTTACAGACTTTTGGATCATTATAAG
TACCTCACAGCTTGGTTCGAACTTCTCAACTTACCTAAGAAGATTATTTTCGTTGGACACGATTGGGGTG
CTTGCTTGGCATTCCATTACTCATACGAACACCAAGATAAGATCAAAGCTATAGTTCATGCAGAGAGTGT
TGTGGATGTGATAGAATCTTGGGATGAGTGGCCAGATATTGAAGAGGATATTGCTTTGATCAAGTCTGAA
GAGGGAGAAAAGATGGTTCTCGAAAATAACTTTTTCGTGGAAACTATGCTTCCTTCAAAGATTATGAGAA
AATTGGAACCAGAAGAGTTTGCTGCATATCTCGAACCTTTCAAGGAAAAAGGAGAGGTTAGAAGGCCAAC
ACTCAGTTGGCCTAGGGAAATACCATTAGTTAAGGGAGGTAAACCTGATGTTGTGCAGATCGTGAGAAAT
TATAACGCTTACCTTAGGGCATCAGATGATTTGCCTAAGATGTTCATCGAGTCAGATCCAGGATTTTTCA
GTAATGCTATAGTTGAAGGTGCAAAGAAATTTCCAAACACCGAGTTCGTTAAGGTGAAAGGATTGCATTT
CTCACAAGAAGATGCTCCTGATGAGATGGGAAAGTATATTAAGTCTTTTGTTGAAAGAGTGCTCAAAAAC
GAGCAGGGTTCTCGATCTGATGCTTCTGAAGTAACGTCAACAAGCTCCCAGTCTGAGGTATGCACAGTGG
AAACGCCAGGTTGTGTTGGTTCTTAAGAAGTTCCTATTCTCTAGAAAGTATAGGAACTTCGCTTCTCTAG
CTAGAGTCGATCGACAAGCTCGAGTTTCTCCATAATAATGTGTGAGTAGTTCCCAGATAAGGGAATTAGG
GTTCCTATAGGGTTTCGCTCATGTGTTGAGCATATAAGAAACCCTTAGTATGTATTTGTATTTGTAAAAT
ACTTCTATCAATAAAATTTCTAATTCCTAAAACCAAAATCCAGTACTAAAATCCAGATCGCTGCAAGAAT
TCAAGCTTGGAGCCAACACTCGAATCCCCACCCGTTGGACCAAACCCGGCTCATTAAGCGTCGGTTCAGA
TTTATTTCCTTTATTTAAAAAAAAGGAAAGGGTAAAAAATAGAAAATTGGAAACAGTTAAAGCCCAAAAT
TGTAATTTACCGAGAATTGTAAATTTACCTGAAAACCCTACGCTATAGTTTCGACTATAAATACCAAACT
TAGGACCTCACTTCAGAATCCCCTCGTCGCTGCGTCTCTCTCCCGCAACCTTCGATTTTCGTTTATTCGC
ATCCATCGGAGAGAGAAAACAATCAATAAGCGACCTACTACAAACAAGTAAGTAAGAGAAAAACCAAAAG
AAGAAGAGAAACAACAAGAAGAAGTAATGGAGGACGCCAAAAACATAAAGAAAGGCCCGGCGCCATTCTA
TCCTCTAGAGGATGGAACCGCTGGAGAGCAACTGCATAAGGCTATGAAGAGATACGCCCTGGTTCCTGGA
ACAATTGCTTTTACAGATGCACATATCGAGGTGAACATCACGTACGCGGAATACTTCGAAATGTCCGTTC
GGTTGGCAGAAGCTATGAAACGATATGGGCTGAATACAAATCACAGAATCGTCGTATGCAGTGAAAACTC
TCTTCAATTCTTTATGCCGGTGTTGGGCGCGTTATTTATCGGAGTTGCAGTTGCGCCCGCGAACGACATT
TATAATGAACGTGAATTGCTCAACAGTATGAACATTTCGCAGCCTACCGTAGTGTTTGTTTCCAAAAAGG
GGTTGCAAAAAATTTTGAACGTGCAAAAAAAATTACCAATAATCCAGAAAATTATTATCATGGATTCTAA
AACGGATTACCAGGGATTTCAGTCGATGTACACGTTCGTCACATCTCATCTACCTCCCGGTTTTAATGAA
TACGATTTTGTACCAGAGTCCTTTGATCGTGACAAAACAATTGCACTGATAATGAATTCCTCTGGATCTA
CTGGGTTACCTAAGGGTGTGGCCCTTCCGCATAGAACTGCCTGCGTCAGATTCTCGCATGCCAGAGATCC
TATTTTTGGCAATCAAATCATTCCGGATACTGCGATTTTAAGTGTTGTTCCATTCCATCACGGTTTTGGA
ATGTTTACTACACTCGGATATTTGATATGTGGATTTCGAGTCGTCTTAATGTATAGATTTGAAGAAGAGC
TGTTTTTACGATCCCTTCAGGATTACAAAATTCAAAGTGCGTTGCTAGTACCAACCCTATTTTCATTCTT
CGCCAAAAGCACTCTGATTGACAAATACGATTTATCTAATTTACACGAAATTGCTTCTGGGGGCGCACCT
CTTTCGAAAGAAGTCGGGGAAGCGGTTGCAAAACGCTTCCATCTTCCAGGGATACGACAAGGATATGGGC
TCACTGAGACTACATCAGCTATTCTGATTACACCCGAGGGGGATGATAAACCGGGCGCGGTCGGTAAAGT
TGTTCCATTTTTTGAAGCGAAGGTTGTGGATCTGGATACCGGGAAAACGCTGGGCGTTAATCAGAGAGGC
GAATTATGTGTCAGAGGACCTATGATTATGTCCGGTTATGTAAACAATCCGGAAGCGACCAACGCCTTGA
TTGACAAGGATGGATGGCTACATTCTGGAGACATAGCTTACTGGGACGAGGACGAACACTTCTTCATAGT
TGACCGCTTGAAGTCTTTAATTAAATACAAAGGATATCAGGTGGCCCCCGCTGAATTGGAATCGATATTG
TTACAACACCCCAACATCTTCGACGCGGGCGTGGCAGGTCTGCCCGACGATGACGCCGGTGAACTTCCCG
CCGCCGTTGTTGTTTTGGAGCACGGAAAGACGATGACGGAAAAAGAGATCGTGGATTACGTCGCCAGTCA
AGTAACAACCGCGAAAAAGTTGCGCGGAGGAGTTGTGTTTGTGGACGAAGTACCGAAAGGTCTTACCGGA
AAACTCGACGCAAGAAAAATCAGAGAGATCCTCATAAAGGCCAAGAAGGGCGGAAAGTCCAAATTGTAAG
CTTGATCCCCCGTCGACAGCTAGCTATATCATCAATTTATGTATTACACATAATATCGCACTCAGTCTTT
CATCTACGGCAATGTACCAGCTGATATAATCAGTTATTGAAATATTTCTGAATTTAAACTTGCATCAATA
AATTTATGTTTTTGCTTGGACTATAATACCTGACTTGTTATTTTATCAATAAATATTTAAACTATATTTC
TTTCAAGATCGCTACTAGAATTCGAGCTCGGAGCCAACACTCGAATCCCCACCCGTTGGACCAAACCCGG
CTCATTAAGCGTCGGTTCAGATTTATTTCCTTTATTTAAAAAAAAGGAAAGGGTAAAAAATAGAAAATTG
GAAACAGTTAAAGCCCAAAATTGTAATTTACCGAGAATTGTAAATTTACCTGAAAACCCTACGCTATAGT
TTCGACTATAAATACCAAACTTAGGACCTCACTTCAGAATCCCCTCGTCGCTGCGTCTCTCTCCCGCAAC
CTTCGATTTTCGTTTATTCGCATCCATCGGAGAGAGAAAACAATCAATAAGCGACCTACTGTATTTTTAC
AACAATTACCAACAACAACAAACAACAAACAACATTACAATTACTATTTACAATTACAATGGCTCCTAAG
AAGAAGAGGAAGGTGATGAGCCAGTTCGACATCCTGTGCAAGACCCCCCCCAAGGTGCTGGTGCGGCAGT
TCGTGGAGAGATTCGAGAGGCCCAGCGGCGAGAAGATCGCCAGCTGTGCCGCCGAGCTGACCTACCTGTG
CTGGATGATCACCCACAACGGCACCGCCATCAAGAGGGCCACCTTCATGAGCTACAACACCATCATCAGC
AACAGCCTGAGCTTCGACATCGTGAACAAGAGCCTGCAGTTCAAGTACAAGACCCAGAAGGCCACCATCC
TGGAGGCCAGCCTGAAGAAGCTGATCCCCGCCTGGGAGTTCACCATCATCCCTTACAACGGCCAGAAGCA
CCAGAGCGACATCACCGACATCGTGTCCAGCCTGCAGCTGCAGTTCGAGAGCAGCGAGGAGGCCGACAAG
GGCAACAGCCACAGCAAGAAGATGCTGAAGGCCCTGCTGTCCGAGGGCGAGAGCATCTGGGAGATCACCG
AGAAGATCCTGAACAGCTTCGAGTACACCAGCAGGTTCACCAAGACCAAGACCCTGTACCAGTTCCTGTT
CCTGGCCACATTCATCAACTGCGGCAGGTTCAGCGACATCAAGAACGTGGACCCCAAGAGCTTCAAGCTG
GTGCAGAACAAGTACCTGGGCGTGATCATTCAGTGCCTGGTGACCGAGACTAAGACAAGCGTGTCCAGGT
AAGTTTCTGCTTCTACCTTTGATATATATATAATAATTATCATTAATTAGTAGTAATATAATATTTCAAA
TATTTTTTTCAAAATAAAAGAATGTAGTATATAGCAATTGCTTTTCTGTAGTTTATAAGTGTGTATATTT
TAATTTATAACTTTTCTAATATATGACCAAAATTTGTTGATGTGCAGGCACATCTACTTTTTCAGCGCCA
GAGGCAGGATCGACCCCCTGGTGTACCTGGACGAGTTCCTGAGGAACAGCGAGCCCGTGCTGAAGAGAGT
GAACAGGACCGGCAACAGCAGCAGCAACAAGCAGGAGTACCAGCTGCTGAAGGACAACCTGGTGCGCAGC
TACAACAAGGCCCTGAAGAAGAACGCCCCCTACCCCATCTTCGCTATCAAGAACGGCCCTAAGAGCCACA
TCGGCAGGCACCTGATGACCAGCTTTCTGAGCATGAAGGGCCTGACCGAGCTGACAAACGTGGTGGGCAA
CTGGAGCGACAAGAGGGCCTCCGCCGTGGCCAGGACCACCTACACCCACCAGATCACCGCCATCCCCGAC
CACTACTTCGCCCTGGTGTCCAGGTACTACGCCTACGACCCCATCAGCAAGGAGATGATCGCCCTGAAGG
ACGAGACTAACCCCATCGAGGAGTGGCAGCACATCGAGCAGCTGAAGGGCAGCGCCGAGGGCAGCATCAG
ATACCCCGCCTGGAACGGCATCATCAGCCAGGAGGTGCTGGACTACCTGAGCAGCTACATCAACAGGCGG
ATCTGAGCTTCTCTAGCTAGAGTCGATCGACAAGCTCGAGTTTCTCCATAATAATGTGTGAGTAGTTCCC
AGATAAGGGAATTAGGGTTCCTATAGGGTTTCGCTCATGTGTTGAGCATATAAGAAACCCTTAGTATGTA
TTTGTATTTGTAAAATACTTCTATCAATAAAATTTCTAATTCCTAAAACCAAAATCCAGTACTAAAATCC
AGATCGCTTTACTGAGACCGCAGCTGGCACGACAGGTTTCCCGACTGGAAAGCGGGCAGTGAGCGCAACG
CAATTAATGTGAGTTAGCTCACTCATTAGGCACCCCAGGCTTTACACTTTATGCTTCCGGCTCGTATGTT
GTGTGGAATTGTGAGCGGATAACAATTTCACACAGGAAACAGCTATGACCATGATTACGCCAAGCTTGCA
TGCCTGCAGGTCGACTCTAGAGGATCCCCGGGTACCGAGCTCGAATTCACTGGCCGTCGTTTTACAACGT
CGTGACTGGGAAAACCCTGGCGTTACCCAACTTAATCGCCTTGCAGCACATCCCCCTTTCGCCAGCTGGC
GTAATAGCGAAGAGGCCCGCACCGATCGCCCTTCCCAACAGTTGCGCAGCCTGAATGGCGAATGGCGCCT
GATGCGGTATTTTCTCCTTACGCATCTGTGCGGTATTTCACACCGCATATGGTGCACTCTCAGTACAATC
TGCTCTGATGCCGCATAGTTAAGCCAGCCCCGACACCCGCCAACACCCGCTGACGCGCCCTGACGGGCTT
GTCTGCTCCCGGCATCCGCTTACAGACAAGCTGTGACGGTCTCAGGGACACGAAGTGATCCGTTTAAACT
ATCAGTGTTTGACAGGATATATTGGCGGGTAAACCTAAGAGAAAAGAGCGTTTATTAGAATAATCGGATA
TTTAAAAGGGCGTGAAAAGGTTTATCCGTTCGTCCATTTGTATGTGCCAGCCGCCTTTGCGACGCTCACC
GGGCTGGTTGCCCTCGCCGCTGGGCTGGCGGCCGTCTATGGCCCTGCAAACGCGCCAGAAACGCCGTCGA
AGCCGTGTGCGAGACACCGCGGCCGCCGGCGTTGTGGATACCTCGCGGAAAACTTGGCCCTCACTGACAG
ATGAGGGGCGGACGTTGACACTTGAGGGGCCGACTCACCCGGCGCGGCGTTGACAGATGAGGGGCAGGCT
CGATTTCGGCCGGCGACGTGGAGCTGGCCAGCCTCGCAAATCGGCGAAAACGCCTGATTTTACGCGAGTT
TCCCACAGATGATGTGGACAAGCCTGGGGATAAGTGCCCTGCGGTATTGACACTTGAGGGGCGCGACTAC
TGACAGATGAGGGGCGCGATCCTTGACACTTGAGGGGCAGAGTGCTGACAGATGAGGGGCGCACCTATTG
ACATTTGAGGGGCTGTCCACAGGCAGAAAATCCAGCATTTGCAAGGGTTTCCGCCCGTTTTTCGGCCACC
GCTAACCTGTCTTTTAACCTGCTTTTAAACCAATATTTATAAACCTTGTTTTTAACCAGGGCTGCGCCCT
GTGCGCGTGACCGCGCACGCCGAAGGGGGGTGCCCCCCCTTCTCGAACCCTCCCGGCCCGCTAACGCGGG
CCTCCCATCCCCCCAGGGGCTGCGCCCCTCGGCCGCGAACGGCCTCACCCCAAAAATGGCAGCGCTGGCC
AATTCCCGAGTGCGCGGAACCCCTATTTGTTTATTTTTCTAAATACATTCAAATATGTATCCGCTCATGA
GACAATAACCCTGATAAATGCTTCAATAATATTGAAAAAGGAAGAGTATGGCTAAAATGAGAATATCACC
GGAATTGAAAAAACTGATCGAAAAATACCGCTGCGTAAAAGATACGGAAGGAATGTCTCCTGCTAAGGTA
TATAAGCTGGTGGGAGAAAATGAAAACCTATATTTAAAAATGACGGACAGCCGGTATAAAGGGACCACCT
ATGATGTGGAACGGGAAAAGGACATGATGCTATGGCTGGAAGGAAAGCTGCCTGTTCCAAAGGTCCTGCA
CTTTGAACGGCATGATGGCTGGAGCAATCTGCTCATGAGTGAGGCCGATGGCGTCCTTTGCTCGGAAGAG
TATGAAGATGAACAAAGCCCTGAAAAGATTATCGAGCTGTATGCGGAGTGCATCAGGCTCTTTCACTCCA
TCGACATATCGGATTGTCCCTATACGAATAGCTTAGACAGCCGCTTAGCCGAATTGGATTACTTACTGAA
TAACGATCTGGCCGATGTGGATTGCGAAAACTGGGAAGAGGACACTCCATTTAAAGATCCGCGCGAGCTG
TATGATTTTTTAAAGACGGAAAAGCCCGAAGAGGAACTTGTCTTTTCCCACGGCGACCTGGGAGACAGCA
ACATCTTTGTGAAAGATGGCAAAGTAAGTGGCTTTATTGATCTTGGGAGAAGCGGCAGGGCGGACAAGTG
GTATGACATTGCCTTCTGCGTCCGGTCGCTCAGGGAGGATATCGGGGAAGAACAGTATGTCGAGCTATTT
TTTGACTTACTGGGGATCAAGCCTGATTGGGAGAAAATAAAATATTATATTTTACTGGATGAATTGTTTT
AGCTGTCAGACCAAGTTTACTCATATATACTTTAGATTGATTTAAAACTTCATTTTTAATTTAAAAGGAT
CTAGGTGAAGATCCTTTTTGATAATCTCATGACCAAAATCCCTTAACGTGAGTTTTCGTTCCACTGAGCG
TCAGACCCCGTAGAAAAGATCAAAGGATCTTCTTGAGATCCTTTTTTTCTGCGCGTAATCTGCTGCTTGC
AAACAAAAAAACCACCGCTACCAGCGGTGGTTTGTTTGCCGGATCAAGAGCTACCAACTCTTTTTCCGAA
GGTAACTGGCTTCAGCAGAGCGCAGATACCAAATACTGTTCTTCTAGTGTAGCCGTAGTTAGGCCACCAC
TTCAAGAACTCTGTAGCACCGCCTACATACCTCGCTCTGCTAATCCTGTTACCAGTGGCTGCTGCCAGTG
GCGATAAGTCGTGTCTTACCGGGTTGGACTCAAGACGATAGTTACCGGATAAGGCGCAGCGGTCGGGCTG
AACGGGGGGTTCGTGCACACAGCCCAGCTTGGAGCGAACGACCTACACCGAACTGAGATACCTACAGCGT
GAGCTATGAGAAAGCGCCACGCTTCCCGAAGGGAGAAAGGCGGACAGGTATCCGGTAAGCGGCAGGGTCG
GAACAGGAGAGCGCACGAGGGAGCTTCCAGGGGGAAACGCCTGGTATCTTTATAGTCCTGTCGGGTTTCG
CCACCTCTGACTTGAGCGTCGATTTTTGTGATGCTCGTCAGGGGGGCGGAGCCTATGGAAAAACGCCAGC
AACGCGGCCTTTTTACGGTTCCTGGCAGATCCTAGATGTGGCGCAACGATGCCGGCGACAAGCAGGAGCG
CACCGACTTCTTCCGCATCAAGTGTTTTGGCTCTCAGGCCGAGGCCCACGGCAAGTATTTGGGCAAGGGG
TCGCTGGTATTCGTGCAGGGCAAGATTCGGAATACCAAGTACGAGAAGGACGGCCAGACGGTCTACGGGA
CCGACTTCATTGCCGATAAGGTGGATTATCTGGACACCAAGGCACCAGGCGGGTCAAATCAGGAATAAGG
GCACATTGCCCCGGCGTGAGTCGGGGCAATCCCGCAAGGAGGGTGAATGAATCGGACGTTTGACCGGAAG
GCATACAGGCAAGAACTGATCGACGCGGGGTTTTCCGCCGAGGATGCCGAAACCATCGCAAGCCGCACCG
TCATGCGTGCGCCCCGCGAAACCTTCCAGTCCGTCGGCTCGATGGTCCAGCAAGCTACGGCCAAGATCGA
GCGCGACAGCGTGCAACTGGCTCCCCCTGCCCTGCCCGCGCCATCGGCCGCCGTGGAGCGTTCGCGTCGT
CTTGAACAGGAGGCGGCAGGTTTGGCGAAGTCGATGACCATCGACACGCGAGGAACTATGACGACCAAGA
AGCGAAAAACCGCCGGCGAGGACCTGGCAAAACAGGTCAGCGAGGCCAAGCAGGCCGCGTTGCTGAAACA
CACGAAGCAGCAGATCAAGGAAATGCAGCTTTCCTTGTTCGATATTGCGCCGTGGCCGGACACGATGCGA
GCGATGCCAAACGACACGGCCCGCTCTGCCCTGTTCACCACGCGCAACAAGAAAATCCCGCGCGAGGCGC
TGCAAAACAAGGTCATTTTCCACGTCAACAAGGACGTGAAGATCACCTACACCGGCGTCGAGCTGCGGGC
CGACGATGACGAACTGGTGTGGCAGCAGGTGTTGGAGTACGCGAAGCGCACCCCTATCGGCGAGCCGATC
ACCTTCACGTTCTACGAGCTTTGCCAGGACCTGGGCTGGTCGATCAATGGCCGGTATTACACGAAGGCCG
AGGAATGCCTGTCGCGCCTACAGGCGACGGCGATGGGCTTCACGTCCGACCGCGTTGGGCACCTGGAATC
GGTGTCGCTGCTGCACCGCTTCCGCGTCCTGGACCGTGGCAAGAAAACGTCCCGTTGCCAGGTCCTGATC
GACGAGGAAATCGTCGTGCTGTTTGCTGGCGACCACTACACGAAATTCATATGGGAGAAGTACCGCAAGC
TGTCGCCGACGGCCCGACGGATGTTCGACTATTTCAGCTCGCACCGGGAGCCGTACCCGCTCAAGCTGGA
AACCTTCCGCCTCATGTGCGGATCGGATTCCACCCGCGTGAAGAAGTGGCGCGAGCAGGTCGGCGAAGCC
TGCGAAGAGTTGCGAGGCAGCGGCCTGGTGGAACACGCCTGGGTCAATGATGACCTGGTGCATTGCAAAC
GCTAGGGCCTTGTGGGGTCAGTTCCGGCTGGGGGTTCAGCAGCCCCTGCTCGGATCTGTTGGACCGGACA
GTAGTCATGGTTGATGGGCTGCCTGTATCGAGTGGTGATTTTGTGCCGAGCTGCCGGTCGGGGAGCTGTT
GGCTGGCTGGTGGCAGGATATATTGTGGTGTAAACAAATTGACGCTTAGACAACTTAATAACACATTGCG
GACGTTTTTAATGTACTGGGGTTGAACACTCT
Features (pLannotate 1.2.2; 29 found; start..end, strand, type, name):
    824..844     +  misc_feature   TMV Ω (fragment): translational enhancer from the tobacco mosaic virus 5'-leader sequence (Gallie et al., 1988)
    845..878     +  protein_bind   FRT (minimal): supports FLP-mediated excision but not integration (Turan and Bode, 2011) FLP recombinase from the Saccharomyces cerevisiae 2μ plasmid
    879..913     +  misc_feature   TMV Ω (fragment): translational enhancer from the tobacco mosaic virus 5'-leader sequence (Gallie et al., 1988)
    945..1133    +  intron         IV2 intron: modified second intron of the potato ST-LS1 gene (Vancanneyt et al., 1990)
   1131..2036    +  CDS            LUCI_RENRE: Experimental evidence at protein level: Swiss-Prot protein existence level 1. Upon binding the substrate, the enzyme catalyzes an oxygenation, producing a very short-lived hydroperoxide that cyclizes into a dioxetanone structure, which collapses, releasing a CO(2) molecule. The spontaneous breakdown of the dioxetanone releases the energy (about 50 kcal/mole) that is necessary to generate the excited state of the coelenteramide product, which is the singlet form of the monoanion. In vivo the product undergoes the process of nonradiative energy transfer to an accessory protein, a green fluoresce
   2043..2117    +  CDS            DREB2A (fragment): DRE2A_ARATH - Also known as ERF045. Experimental evidence at protein level: Swiss-Prot protein existence level 1. Transcriptional activator that binds specifically to the DNA sequence 5'-[AG]CCGAC-3'. Binding to the C-repeat/DRE element mediates high salinity- and dehydration-inducible transcription. From Arabidopsis thaliana (Mouse-ear cress).
   2127..2160    +  protein_bind   FRT (minimal): supports FLP-mediated excision but not integration (Turan and Bode, 2011) FLP recombinase from the Saccharomyces cerevisiae 2μ plasmid
   2195..2369    +  polyA_signal   CaMV poly(A) signal: cauliflower mosaic virus polyadenylation signal
   2757..4406    +  CDS            LUCI_PHOPY: Experimental evidence at protein level: Swiss-Prot protein existence level 1. Produces green light with a wavelength of 562 nm. From Photinus pyralis (Common eastern firefly) (Lampyris pyralis).
   4429..4629    +  terminator     gene 7 terminator: transcription terminator for octopine-type Ti plasmid gene 7
   4972..5027    +  misc_feature   TMV Ω: translational enhancer from the tobacco mosaic virus 5'-leader sequence (Gallie et al., 1988)
   5029..5739    +  CDS            FLPo (fragment): nuclear-targeted site-specific recombinase FLPo is a mouse codon-optimized fusion between the SV40 nuclear localization signal and a thermostable version of the Saccharomyces cerevisiae site-specific recombinase FLP. Recombination occurs at FRT sequences.
   5739..5927    +  intron         IV2 intron: modified second intron of the potato ST-LS1 gene (Vancanneyt et al., 1990)
   5925..6516    +  CDS            FLPo (fragment): nuclear-targeted site-specific recombinase FLPo is a mouse codon-optimized fusion between the SV40 nuclear localization signal and a thermostable version of the Saccharomyces cerevisiae site-specific recombinase FLP. Recombination occurs at FRT sequences.
   6551..6725    +  polyA_signal   CaMV poly(A) signal: cauliflower mosaic virus polyadenylation signal
   6740..6782    +  CDS            lacI (fragment): lac repressor; lacI; The lac repressor binds to the lac operator to inhibit transcription in E. coli. This inhibition can be relieved by adding lactose or isopropyl-β-D-thiogalactopyranoside (IPTG).
   6795..6816    +  protein_bind   CAP binding site: CAP binding activates transcription in the presence of cAMP. E. coli catabolite activator protein
   6831..6861    +  promoter       lac promoter: promoter for the E. coli lac operon
   6865..6887    +  protein_bind   lac operator (fragment): The lac repressor binds to the lac operator to inhibit transcription in E. coli. This inhibition can be relieved by adding lactose or isopropyl-β-D-thiogalactopyranoside (IPTG). lac repressor encoded by lacI
   6922..6978    -  misc_feature   MCS: pUC18/19 multiple cloning site
   6975..7132    +  CDS            lacZα (fragment): LacZα fragment of β-galactosidase; lacZ fragment
   7138..7237    -  misc_feature   bom (fragment): basis of mobility region from pBR322
   7360..7384    +  misc_feature   RB T-DNA repeat: right border repeat from nopaline C58 T-DNA
   7481..8112    +  rep_origin     oriV: incP origin of replication
   8203..8307    +  promoter       AmpR promoter: bla
   8308..9102    +  CDS            KanR: aminoglycoside phosphotransferase; aphA-3; confers resistance to kanamycin
   9273..9861    +  rep_origin     ori: high-copy-number ColE1/pMB1/pBR322/pUC origin of replication
  10197..11342   +  CDS            trfA: TRFA_ECOLX - Experimental evidence at protein level: Swiss-Prot protein existence level 1. Also involved in plasmid copy number control, promoting intermolecular coupling of protein bound iterons at oriV, which inhibits replication initiation. From Escherichia coli.
  11491..11515   +  misc_feature   LB T-DNA repeat: left border repeat from nopaline C58 T-DNA
