[The description below was written by a language model from this plasmid's Addgene catalogue record and pLannotate feature annotations shown in this document.]
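Description:
LLP754_L2pV1_NOT_FRT_Rluc_1IF_lacZ is a Level 2 Golden Gate (MoClo) binary vector for plant expression, built on the pAGM4673 backbone and used in synthetic biology work on recombinase-based logic gates and memory circuits in plants. The backbone carries nopaline-type left and right T-DNA border repeats, so the payload can be delivered by Agrobacterium. It also carries a broad-host-range IncP oriV with its trfA replication protein, a ColE1/pUC-type origin for E. coli, and an aminoglycoside phosphotransferase gene for kanamycin selection.

The T-DNA holds three transcription units. In the first, described in the record as Act2::FRT-Rluc-FRT, Renilla reniformis luciferase is bracketed by two minimal FRT sites in the same orientation, one embedded in the TMV Ω 5' leader and one just downstream of the coding sequence. The Rluc reading frame is interrupted by the potato IV2 intron and carries a C-terminal PEST degradation tag, which pLannotate annotates as a DREB2A fragment. A CaMV poly(A) signal follows. The second unit expresses firefly luciferase (TCTP1::Fluc) with a gene 7 terminator, presumably as a normalising reference. The third expresses an intron-containing FlpO recombinase (TCTP1::FlpO) with a TMV Ω leader and CaMV poly(A) signal. The plant promoters are named only in the catalogue fields and are not annotated in the feature table.

Because FlpO is supplied on the same T-DNA, it should excise the Rluc coding sequence between the FRT sites and abolish Renilla signal. This matches the stated purpose of representing the off state of the first-generation NOT gate. A lacZα cassette with lac promoter and pUC polylinker remains before the right border, probably as a blue/white acceptor position for further module assembly.
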