Addgene plasmid #192399: LLP754_L2pV1_NOT_FRT_Rluc_1IF_lacZ
Purpose: Off state for the first generation of NOT gates, which target the Rluc CDS to repress expression via its FRT sites.
Depositing lab: Ryan Lister. Depositing organization: University of Western Australia. Publication: Synthetic memory circuits for stable cell reprogramming in plants. Lloyd JPB, Ly F, Gong P, Pflueger J, Swain T, Pflueger C, Fourie E, Khan MA, Kidd BN, Lister R. Nat Biotechnol. 2022 Jul 4. pii: 10.1038/s41587-022-01383-2. doi: 10.1038/s41587-022-01383-2. PubMed 35788565.
Backbone
  Vector backbone: pAGM4673
  Backbone manufacturer: Sylvestre Marillonnet
  Vector type: Plant Expression, Synthetic Biology
Growth in bacteria
  Bacterial resistance: Kanamycin, 50 μg/mL
  Growth temperature: 30°C
  Growth strain: DH5alpha
  Copy number: Unknown
Gene/Insert
  Gene/Insert name: Act2::FRT-Rluc-FRT
  Species: Renilla reniformis
  Tag / fusion protein: PEST (C terminal on insert)
  Cloning method: Restriction Enzyme; 5′ cloning site unknown (unknown if destroyed)
Terms and licenses: Academic/Nonprofit Terms; Industry Terms: Not Available to Industry
Depositor comments: Other genes: TCTP1::Fluc, TCTP1::FlpO
How to cite: LLP754_L2pV1_NOT_FRT_Rluc_1IF_lacZ was a gift from Ryan Lister (Addgene plasmid # 192399 ; http://n2t.net/addgene:192399 ; RRID:Addgene_192399)
